>Addgene plasmid #97034 | 371-S | addgene full sequence | sequence record 182498 | Addgene NGS Result
TTCTTGAAGACGAAAGGGCCTCGTGATACGCCTATTTTTATAGGTTAATGTCATGATAATAATGGTTTCT
TAGACGTCAGGTGGCACTTTTCGGGGAAATGTGCGCGGAACCCCTATTTGTTTATTTTTCTAAATACATT
CAAATATGTATCCGCTCATGAGACAATAACCCTGATAAATGCTTCAATAACATTGAAAAAGGAAGAGTAT
GAGTATTCAACATTTCCGTGTCGCCCTTATTCCCTTTTTTGCGGCATTTTGCCTTCCTGTTTTTGCTCAC
CCAGAAACGCTGGTGAAAGTAAAAGATGCTGAAGATCAGTTGGGTGCACGAGTGGGTTACATCGAACTGG
ATCTCAACAGCGGTAAGATCCTTGAGAGTTTTCGCCCCGAAGAACGTTTTCCAATGATGAGCACTTTTAA
AGTTCTGCTATGTGGCGCGGTATTATCCCGTGTTGACGCCGGGCAAGAGCAACTCGGTCGCCGCATACAC
TATTCTCAGAATGACTTGGTTGAGTACTCACCAGTCACAGAAAAGCATCTTACGGATGGCATGACAGTAA
GAGAATTATGCAGTGCTGCCATAACCATGAGTGATAACACTGCGGCCAACTTACTTCTGACAACGATCGG
AGGACCGAAGGAGCTAACCGCTTTTTTGCACAACATGGGGGATCATGTAACTCGCCTTGATCGTTGGGAA
CCGGAGCTGAATGAAGCCATACCAAACGACGAGCGTGACACCACGATGCCTGCAGCAATGGCAACAACGT
TGCGCAAACTATTAACTGGCGAACTACTTACTCTAGCTTCCCGGCAACAATTAATAGACTGGATGGAGGC
GGATAAAGTTGCAGGACCACTTCTGCGCTCGGCCCTTCCGGCTGGCTGGTTTATTGCTGATAAATCTGGA
GCCGGTGAGCGTGGGTCTCGCGGTATCATTGCAGCACTGGGGCCAGATGGTAAGCCCTCCCGTATCGTAG
TTATCTACACGACGGGGAGTCAGGCAACTATGGATGAACGAAATAGACAGATCGCTGAGATAGGTGCCTC
ACTGATTAAGCATTGGTAACTGTCAGACCAAGTTTACTCATATATACTTTAGATTGATTTAAAACTTCAT
TTTTAATTTAAAAGGATCTAGGTGAAGATCCTTTTTGATAATCTCATGACCAAAATCCCTTAACGTGAGT
TTTCGTTCCACTGAGCGTCAGACCCCGTAGAAAAGATCAAAGGATCTTCTTGAGATCCTTTTTTTCTGCG
CGTAATCTGCTGCTTGCAAACAAAAAAACCACCGCTACCAGCGGTGGTTTGTTTGCCGGATCAAGAGCTA
CCAACTCTTTTTCCGAAGGTAACTGGCTTCAGCAGAGCGCAGATACCAAATACTGTCCTTCTAGTGTAGC
CGTAGTTAGGCCACCACTTCAAGAACTCTGTAGCACCGCCTACATACCTCGCTCTGCTAATCCTGTTACC
AGTGGCTGCTGCCAGTGGCGATAAGTCGTGTCTTACCGGGTTGGACTCAAGACGATAGTTACCGGATAAG
GCGCAGCGGTCGGGCTGAACGGGGGGTTCGTGCACACAGCCCAGCTTGGAGCGAACGACCTACACCGAAC
TGAGATACCTACAGCGTGAGCTATGAGAAAGCGCCACGCTTCCCGAAGGGAGAAAGGCGGACAGGTATCC
GGTAAGCGGCAGGGTCGGAACAGGAGAGCGCACGAGGGAGCTTCCAGGGGGAAACGCCTGGTATCTTTAT
AGTCCTGTCGGGTTTCGCCACCTCTGACTTGAGCGTCGATTTTTGTGATGCTCGTCAGGGGGGCGGAGCC
TATGGAAAAACGCCAGCAACGCGGCCTTTTTACGGTTCCTGGCCTTTTGCTGGCCTTTTGCTCACATGTT
CTTTCCTGCGTTATCCCCTGATTCTGTGGATAACCGTATTACCGCCTTTGAGTGAGCTGATACCGCTCGC
CGCAGCCGAACGACCGAGCGCAGCGAGTCAGTGAGCGAGGAAGCGGAAGAGGCGCGCCATGCGGTATTTT
CTCCTTACGCATCTGTGCGGTATTTCACACCGCAATGGTGCACTCTCAGTACAATCTGCTCTGATGCCGC
ATAGTTAAGCCAGTATACACTCCGCTATCGCTACGTGACTGGGTCATGGCTGCGCCCCGACACCCGCCAA
CACCCGCTGACGCGCCCTGACGGGCTTGTCTGCTCCCGGCATCCGCTTACAGACAAGCTGTGACCGTCTC
CGGGAGCTGCATGTGTCAGAGGTTTTCACCGTCATCACCGAAACGCGCGAGGCAGCTGCGGTAAAGCTCA
TCAGCGTGGTCGTGAAGCGATTCACAGATGTCTGCCTGTTCATCCGCGTCCAGCTCGTTGAGTTTCTCCA
GAAGCGTTAATGTCTGGCTTCTGATAAAGCGGGCCATGTTAAGGGCGGTTTTTTCCTGTTTGGTCACTGA
TGCCTCCGTGTAAGGGGGATTTCTGTTCATGGGGGTAATGATACCGATGAAACGAGAGAGGATGCTCACG
ATACGGGTTACTGATGATGAACATGCCCGGTTACTGGAACGTTGTGAGGGTAAACAACTGGCGGTATGGA
TGCGGCGGGACCAGAGAAAAATCACTCAGGGTCAATGCCAGCGCTTCGTTAATACAGATGTAGGTGTTCC
ACAGGGTAGCCAGCAGCATCCTGCGATGCAGATCCGGAACATAATGGTGCAGGGCGCTGACTTCCGCGTT
TCCAGACTTTACGAAACACGGAAACCGAAGACCATTCATGTTGTTGCTCAGGTCGCAGACGTTTTGCAGC
AGCAGTCGCTTCACGTTCGCTCGCGTATCGGTGATTCATTCTGCTAACCAGTAAGGCAACCCCGCCAGCC
TAGCCGGGTCCTCAACGACAGGAGCACGATCATGCGCACCCGTGGCCAGGACCCAACGCTGCCCGAGATG
CGCCGCGTGCGGCTGCTGGAGATGGCGGACGCGATGGATATGTTCTGCCAAGGGTTGGTTTGCGCATTCA
CAGTTCTCCGCAAGAATTGATTGGCTCCAATTCTTGGAGTGGTGAATCCGTTAGCGAGGTGCCGCCGGCT
TCCATTCAGGTCGAGGTGGCCCGGCTCCATGCACCGCGACGCAACGCGGGGAGGCAGACAAGGTATAGGG
CGGCGCCTACAATCCATGCCAACCCGTTCCATGTGCTCGCCGAGGCGGCATAAATCGCCGTGACGATCAG
CGGTCCAATGATCGAAGTTAGGCTGGTAAGAGCCGCGAGCGATCCTTGAAGCTGTCCCTGATGGTCGTCA
TCTACCTGCCTGGACAGCATGGCCTGCAACGCGGGCATCCCGATGCCGCCGGAAGCGAGAAGAATCATAA
TGGGGAAGGCCATCCAGCCTCGCGTCGCGAACGCCAGCAAGACGTAGCCCAGCGCGTCGGCCGCCATGCC
GGCGATAATGGCCTGCTTCTCGCCGAAACGTTTGGTGGCGGGACCAGTGACGAAGGCTTGAGCGAGGGCG
TGCAAGATTCCGAATACCGCAAGCGACAGGCCGATCATCGTCGCGCTCCAGCGAAAGCGGTCCTCGCCGA
AAATGACCCAGAGCGCTGCCGGCACCTGTCCTACGAGTTGCATGATAAAGAAGACAGTCATAAGTGCGGC
GACGATAGTCATGCCCCGCGCCCACCGGAAGGAGCTGACTGGGTTGAAGGCTCTCAAGGGCATCGGTCGA
CGCTCTCCCTTATGCGACTCCTGCATTAGGAAGCAGCCCAGTAGTAGGTTGAGGCCGTTGAGCACCGCCG
CCGCAAGGAATGGTGCATGCAAGGAGATGGCGCCCAACAGTCCCCCGGCCACGGGGCCTGCCACCATACC
CACGCCGAAACAAGCGCTCATGAGCCCGAAGTGGCGAGCCCGATCTTCCCCATCGGTGATGTCGGCGATA
TAGGCGCCAGCAACCGCACCTGTGGCGCCGGTGATGCCGGCCACGATGCGTCCGGCGTAGAGGATCGAGA
TCTCGATCCCGCGAAATTAATACGACTCACTATAGGGAGACCACAACGGTTTCCCTCTAGTGCCGGCTCC
GGAGAGCTCTTTAATGCGGCCGCTTAATTAAGTTCACTGCCGTATAGGCAGCTAAGAAAATTAACTAGAA
ATAATTTTGTTTAACTTTAAGAAGGAGATATACATATGAAATCTTCTCACCATCACCATCACCATGGTTC
TTCTATGGCTAGCATGTCGGACTCAGAAGTCAATCAAGAAGCTAAGCCAGAGGTCAAGCCAGAAGTCAAG
CCTGAGACTCACATCAATTTAAAGGTGTCCGATGGATCTTCAGAGATCTTCTTCAAGATCAAAAAGACCA
CTCCTTTAAGAAGGCTGATGGAAGCGTTCGCTAAAAGACAGGGTAAGGAAATGGACTCCTTAAGATTCTT
GTACGACGGTATTAGAATTCAAGCTGATCAGACCCCTGAAGATTTGGACATGGAGGATAACGATATTATT
GAGGCTCACAGAGAACAGATTGGTGGGATCGAGGAAAACCTGTACTTCCAATCCAATATTGGAAGTGGAT
AACGGATCGCGATCGCCCTGCAGGCCGGCCGGTACCACGCGTGCGCGCTGATCCGGCTGCTAACAAAGCC
CGAAAGGAAGCTGAGTTGGCTGCTGCCACCGCTGAGCAATAACTAGCATAACCCCTTGGGGCCTCTAAAC
GGGTCTTGAGGGGTTTTTTGCTGAAAGGAGGAACTATATCCGGATATCCACAGGACGGGTGTGGTCGCCA
TGATCGCGTAGTCGATAGTGGCTCCAAGTAGCGAAGCGAGCAGGACTGGGCGGCGGCCAAAGCGGTCGGA
CAGTGCTCCGAGAACGGGTGCGCATAGAAATTGCATCAACGCATATAGCGCTAGCAGCACGCCATAGTGA
CTGGCGATGCTGTCGGAATGGACGATATCCCGCAAGAGGCCCGGCAGTACCGGCATAACCAAGCCTATGC
CTACAGCATCCAGGGTGACGGTGCCGAGGATGACGATGAGCGCATTGTTAGATTTCATACACGGTGCCTG
ACTGCGTTAGCAATTTAACTGTGATAAACTACCGCATTAAAGCTTATCGATGATAAGCTGTCAAACATGA
GAA
Features (pLannotate 1.2.2; 17 found; start..end, strand, type, name):
    104..208     +  promoter       AmpR promoter: bla
    209..1069    +  CDS            AmpR: β-lactamase; bla; confers resistance to ampicillin, carbenicillin, and related antibiotics
   1240..1828    +  rep_origin     ori: high-copy-number ColE1/pMB1/pBR322/pUC origin of replication
   2019..2154    -  misc_feature   bom: basis of mobility region from pBR322
   2256..2447    -  CDS            rop: Rop protein, which maintains plasmids at low copy number; rop
   2464..2844    +  CDS            YPB1_ECOLX: Protein predicted: Swiss-Prot protein existence level 4. From Escherichia coli.
   3086..3986    -  CDS            TcR (fragment): tetracycline efflux protein; tet; confers resistance to tetracycline
   4008..4026    +  promoter       T7 promoter: promoter for bacteriophage T7 RNA polymerase
   4091..4118    +  ncRNA          CRISPR-DR4: Accession: RF01317 - CRISPR RNA direct repeat element
   4136..4158    +  RBS            RBS: efficient ribosome binding site from bacteriophage T7 gene 10 (Olins and Rangwala, 1989)
   4178..4195    +  CDS            6xHis: 6xHis affinity tag
   4214..4506    +  CDS            SUMO (fragment): cleavable ubiquitin-like protein tag; S. cerevisiae SMT3 (truncated)
   4514..4530    +  CDS            TEV site (fragment): tobacco etch virus (TEV) protease recognition and cleavage site
   4606..4655    +  CDS            SET1 (fragment): solubility-enhancement tag derived from T7 phage gene 10B
   4663..4710    +  terminator     T7 terminator: transcription terminator for bacteriophage T7 RNA polymerase
   4736..5028    -  CDS            TcR (fragment): tetracycline efflux protein; tet; confers resistance to tetracycline
   5076..5104    -  promoter       tet promoter: E. coli promoter for tetracycline efflux protein gene
