[The description below was written by a language model from this plasmid's Addgene catalogue record and pLannotate feature annotations shown in this document.]
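Description:
371-S is an empty pET-family bacterial expression backbone of about 5.1 kb, designed for ligation-independent cloning (LIC) of an open reading frame behind an N-terminal His6-SUMO-TEV fusion tag. It is maintained in E. coli under ampicillin selection (bla with its own promoter). It replicates from a ColE1/pBR322-type origin accompanied by the bom region and the rop gene, which fits the catalogue's low-copy designation. The annotated tetracycline-resistance segments and tet promoter are fragments left over from the pBR322 ancestry, interrupted by the expression cassette, and are not listed as a selectable marker.

The expression cassette runs from a T7 promoter through a CRISPR direct-repeat element, a T7 gene 10 ribosome binding site, the 6xHis tag, a truncated yeast SMT3 (SUMO) domain and a TEV protease site, and ends at a T7 terminator. A short annotation matching a T7 gene 10-derived solubility tag lies just before the terminator; the record assigns it no role. No lac operator or lacI is annotated. The repeat corresponds to the Csy4 target sequence described by the depositor. When several cassettes are combined into a polycistronic vector and Csy4 is co-expressed, the long transcript is cut upstream of each message, with the aim of avoiding unfavourable mRNA structure. NotI, PacI, AsiSI and SbfI sites flank the ORF position in a BioBrick-like arrangement to support this subcloning.

Inserts are added at an SspI-linearized LIC site using PCR products that carry matching LIC overhangs. The resulting protein can be purified through the His tag, SUMO is commonly used to aid solubility, and TEV cleavage removes the whole tag. Transcription requires a host that supplies T7 RNA polymerase.
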