Addgene plasmid #97034: 371-S
Purpose: (Empty Backbone) His6-Sumo-tev-yORF
Depositing lab: Chris Jeans. Depositing organization: University of California, Berkeley.
Backbone
  Vector backbone: pET
  Backbone size (bp): 5116
  Vector type: Bacterial Expression
  Promoter: T7
  Tag / fusion protein: His6 tag (N terminal on backbone); SUMO domain (N terminal on backbone); TEV cleavage site (N terminal on backbone)
Growth in bacteria
  Bacterial resistance: Ampicillin, 100 μg/mL
  Growth temperature: 37°C
  Growth strain: DH5alpha
  Copy number: Low Copy
Gene/Insert
  Cloning method: Ligation Independent Cloning
  Sequencing primers: 5′ SUMO ver2 F (5' ggaaatggactccttaagattc 3'); 3′ T7 Reverse
Terms and licenses: Academic/Nonprofit Terms; Industry Terms: Not Available to Industry
Depositor comments: This plasmid is an empty vector to be used with a LIC cloning protocol. It has a TEV cleavable His6-Sumo fusion tag on the N-terminus To clone into this vector, add LIC fusion tags to the 5' end of your PCR primers. Forward - 5'TACTTCCAATCCAATGCA3' Reverse - 5'TTATCCACTTCCAATGTTATTA3' Linearize the plasmid with SspI and gel purify. When digesting the DNA with T4 polymerase for LIC, use dCTP for insert and dGTP for vector. Series 9 vectors have BioBrick restriction sites to facilitate subcloning reactions to make polycistronic expression vectors. NotI, PacI, AsiSI, and SbfI are the restriction enzyme sites that flank your open reading frame. More information on this vector can be found through http://qb3.berkeley.edu/qb3/macrolab/. In the 371-Series plasmids, upstream of each ribosome binding site is a Csy4 target sequence that allows the polycistronic mRNA to be cleaved upstream of each message when your plasmid is co-expressed with the Csy4 protein. By cleaving the message we hope to avoid detrimental mRNA structures that may result from having a long polycistronic message.
How to cite: 371-S was a gift from Chris Jeans (Addgene plasmid # 97034 ; http://n2t.net/addgene:97034 ; RRID:Addgene_97034)
